Addgene plasmid #89178: pYUB28b-MBP
Purpose: (Empty Backbone) mycobacteria shuttle vector
Depositing lab: Ted Baker & Ghader Bashiri. Depositing organization: University of Auckland. Publication: Metabolic engineering of cofactor F420 production in Mycobacterium smegmatis. Bashiri G, Rehan AM, Greenwood DR, Dickson JM, Baker EN. PLoS One. 2010 Dec 29;5(12):e15803. 10.1371/journal.pone.0015803 PubMed 21209917.
Backbone
  Vector backbone: pYUB28b Addgene #37277
  Backbone manufacturer: Ghader Bashiri
  Backbone size (bp): 6040
  Vector type: Bacterial Expression ; mycobacteria shuttle vector
  Tag / fusion protein: His-MBP-TEV (N terminal on backbone)
Growth in bacteria
  Bacterial resistance: Hygromycin, 200 μg/mL
  Growth temperature: 37°C
  Growth strain: DH5alpha
  Copy number: Unknown
Gene/Insert
  Gene/Insert name: none
  Promoter: T7
  Cloning method: Unknown
  Sequencing primers: 5′ T7 promoter; 3′ T7 terminator
Terms and licenses: Academic/Nonprofit Terms; Industry Terms: Not Available to Industry
Depositor comments: Plasmid contains 2 His tags within the multiple cloning site. Please see plasmid map from depositing laboratory above for details. Note that the MBP tag in this plasmid is a surface entropy reduced version of the tag in order to help crytallisation down the line, and therefore has 6 alanine substitutions compared to the standard MBP sequence.
How to cite: pYUB28b-MBP was a gift from Ted Baker & Ghader Bashiri (Addgene plasmid # 89178 ; http://n2t.net/addgene:89178 ; RRID:Addgene_89178)
