[The description below was written by a language model from this plasmid's Addgene catalogue record and pLannotate feature annotations shown in this document.]
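Description:
pYUB28b-MBP is an empty-backbone bacterial expression vector built on pYUB28b and catalogued as an E. coli–mycobacteria shuttle plasmid of about 6 kb. It is propagated in E. coli through a high-copy ColE1/pUC-type origin and selected with hygromycin, conferred by a Streptomyces hygroscopicus hygromycin phosphotransferase gene that spans the sequence numbering origin. An f1 phage origin is also present. The feature table does not annotate a mycobacterial replication origin. A roughly 2 kb unannotated stretch lies between the f1 ori and the ColE1 origin, but the record does not state what it contains. Short fragments matching tetracycline-resistance and β-lactamase genes appear to be non-functional remnants of earlier vector construction.

The expression cassette is a pET-style arrangement: a T7 promoter with an adjacent lac operator, the T7 gene 10 ribosome binding site, and a T7 terminator. This means transcription depends on T7 RNA polymerase supplied by the host and can be repressed by lac repressor. No lacI gene is annotated. Downstream of the RBS is an N-terminal His tag followed by maltose-binding protein (malE) and, according to the catalogue entry, a TEV protease site for removing the fusion partner, although the TEV site is not annotated. The cloning region that follows includes a T7 tag leader and a second His tag, consistent with the depositor's note that there are two His tags.

The MBP is a surface-entropy-reduced variant carrying six alanine substitutions, intended to favour crystallisation of fusion proteins. No insert is present. The vector is meant to receive a gene of interest for producing soluble, affinity-purifiable His-MBP fusions, with the associated publication concerning work in Mycobacterium smegmatis.
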