Features (pLannotate 1.2.2; 14 found; start..end, strand, type, name):
    731..773     -  CDS            TcR (fragment): tetracycline efflux protein; tet; confers resistance to tetracycline
    795..813     +  promoter       T7 promoter: promoter for bacteriophage T7 RNA polymerase
    814..838     +  protein_bind   lac operator: The lac repressor binds to the lac operator to inhibit transcription in E. coli. This inhibition can be relieved by adding lactose or isopropyl-β-D-thiogalactopyranoside (IPTG). lac repressor encoded by lacI
    853..875     +  RBS            RBS: efficient ribosome binding site from bacteriophage T7 gene 10 (Olins and Rangwala, 1989)
    895..914     +  CDS            9xHis (fragment): 9xHis affinity tag
    933..2012    +  CDS            malE (fragment): MALE_ECO57 - Experimental evidence at protein level: Swiss-Prot protein existence level 1. Part of the ABC transporter complex MalEFGK involved in maltose/maltodextrin import. Binds maltose and higher maltodextrins. From Escherichia coli O157:H7.
   2061..2093    +  CDS            T7 tag (gene 10 leader): leader peptide from bacteriophage T7 gene 10 promotes efficient translation in E. coli
   2142..2159    +  CDS            9xHis (fragment): 9xHis affinity tag
   2169..2218    +  CDS            SET1 (fragment): solubility-enhancement tag derived from T7 phage gene 10B
   2226..2273    +  terminator     T7 terminator: transcription terminator for bacteriophage T7 RNA polymerase
   2310..2738    +  rep_origin     f1 ori (sequence partly withheld): f1 bacteriophage origin of replication; arrow indicates direction of (+) strand synthesis
   4841..5429    -  rep_origin     ori: high-copy-number ColE1/pMB1/pBR322/pUC origin of replication
   5579..5659    -  CDS            bla(M) (fragment): β-lactamase lacking the signal sequence; bla(M); allows cytosolic expression of β-lactamase
   5771..736     +  CDS            hyg (across the origin): KHYB_STRHY - Experimental evidence at protein level: Swiss-Prot protein existence level 1. The aminoglycoside phosphotransferases achieve inactivation of their antibiotic substrates by phosphorylation. From Streptomyces hygroscopicus.
>Addgene plasmid #89178 | pYUB28b-MBP | addgene full sequence | sequence record 176090 | Addgene NGS Result
GGTCCTGGCGGACGCCCCGGTGCCGGTGCCCCGCCTCCTCGGCCGCGGCGAGCTGCGGCCCGGCACCGGA
GCCTGGCCGTGGCCCTACCTGGTGATGAGCCGGATGACCGGCACCACCTGGCGGTCCGCGATGGACGGCA
CGACCGACCGGAACGCGCTGCTCGCCCTGGCCCGCGAACTCGGCCGGGTGCTCGGCCGGCTGCACAGGGT
GCCGCTGACCGGGAACACCGTGCTCACCCCCCATTCCGAGGTCTTCCCGGAACTGCTGCGGGAACGCCGC
GCGGCGACCGTCGAGGACCACCGCGGGTGGGGCTACCTCTCGCCCCGGCTGCTGGACCGCCTGGAGGACT
GGCTGCCGGACGTGGACACGCTGCTGGCCGGCCGCGAACCCCGGTTCGTCCACGGCGACCTGCACGGGAC
CAACATCTTCGTGGACCTGGCCGCGACCGAGGTCACCGGGATCGTCGACTTCACCGACGTCTATGCGGGA
GACTCCCGCTACAGCCTGGTGCAACTGCATCTCAACGCCTTCCGGGGCGACCGCGAGATCCTGGCCGCGC
TGCTCGACGGGGCGCAGTGGAAGCGGACCGAGGACTTCGCCCGCGAACTGCTCGCCTTCACCTTCCTGCA
CGACTTCGAGGTGTTCGAGGAGACCCCGCTGGATCTCTCCGGCTTCACCGATCCGGAGGAACTGGCGCAG
TTCCTCTGGGGGCCGCCGGACACCGCCCCCGGCGCCGGTGATGCCGGCCACGATGCGTCCGGCGTAGAGG
ATCGAGATCTCGATCCCGCGAAATTAATACGACTCACTATAGGGGAATTGTGAGCGGATAACAATTCCCC
TCTAGAAATAATTTTGTTTAACTTTAAGAAGGAGATATACCATGGCCTCCTACTACCACCACCACCACCA
CCACGACATCCCCACCACCATGCTCGTCATCTGGATCAACGGCGACAAGGGCTACAACGGCCTGGCCGAA
GTGGGCAAGAAGTTCGAGAAGGACACCGGCATCAAGGTGACGGTCGAGCACCCGGACAAGCTGGAGGAGA
AGTTCCCCCAGGTCGCCGCGACCGGCGACGGCCCGGACATCATCTTCTGGGCCCACGACCGCTTCGGCGG
CTACGCCCAGAGCGGCCTGCTCGCGGAGATCACCCCGGACAAGGCGTTCCAGGACAAGCTCTACCCCTTC
ACGTGGGACGCCGTGCGGTACAACGGCAAGCTGATCGCGTACCCGATCGCGGTCGAGGCCCTGTCGCTCA
TCTACAACAAGGACCTGCTCCCGAACCCGCCCAAGACCTGGGAGGAGATCCCCGCCCTCGACAAGGAGCT
GAAGGCCAAGGGCAAGAGCGCGCTCATGTTCAACCTGCAGGAGCCGTACTTCACGTGGCCCCTGATCGCC
GCGGACGGCGGCTACGCGTTCAAGTACGCCGCGGGCAAGTACGACATCAAGGACGTGGGCGTCGACAACG
CCGGCGCGAAGGCCGGCCTGACCTTCCTCGTGGACCTGATCAAGAACAAGCACATGAACGCCGACACGGA
CTACTCCATCGCGGAGGCCGCGTTCAACAAGGGCGAGACCGCCATGACGATCAACGGCCCGTGGGCGTGG
TCGAACATCGACACCAGCAAGGTCAACTACGGCGTGACCGTCCTCCCGACGTTCAAGGGCCAGCCGTCGA
AGCCCTTCGTGGGCGTCCTGTCCGCCGGCATCAACGCCGCGTCGCCGAACAAGGAGCTCGCGAAGGAGTT
CCTGGAGAACTACCTGCTCACCGACGAGGGCCTGGAGGCGGTGAACAAGGACAAGCCGCTCGGCGCGGTC
GCCCTGAAGTCGTACGAGGAGGAGCTGGCCAAGGACCCCCGCATCGCCGCGACGATGGAGAACGCGCAGA
AGGGCGAGATCATGCCGAACATCCCCCAGATGAGCGCGTTCTGGTACGCCGTGCGCACCGCGGTCATCAA
CGCCGCGTCCGGCCGGCAGACGGTGGACGCCGCGCTGGCGGCGGCCCAGACCAACGGCGACATCCCCACC
ACGGAGAACCTCTACTTCCAGGGCGCGCATATGGCTAGCATGACTGGTGGACAGCAAATGGGTCGGGATC
CGAATTCGAGCTCCGTCGACAAGCTTGCGGCCGCACTCGAGCACCACCACCACCACCACTGAGATCCGGC
TGCTAACAAAGCCCGAAAGGAAGCTGAGTTGGCTGCTGCCACCGCTGAGCAATAACTAGCATAACCCCTT
GGGGCCTCTAAACGGGTCTTGAGGGGTTTTTTGCTGAAAGGAGGAACTATATCCGGATTGGCGAATGGG
[124 nt withheld, positions 2310-2433]
C
[91 nt withheld, positions 2435-2525]
A
[49 nt withheld, positions 2527-2575]
CCTTTGACGTTGGAGTCCACGTTCTTT
[37 nt withheld, positions 2603-2639]
ACCCTATCTCGGTCTATTCTTTTGATTTATAAGGGATTTTGCCGATTTCGGCCTATTGGTTAAAAAATGA
GCTGATTTAACAAAAATTTAACGCGAATTTTAACAAAATATCTAGATTTAAAGATCTGGTACCGCGGCCG
CGCCACGGATGCCACCACAGGCACTACAACGGAGTTCGCCACGTACATCACCACAACCACCGATTCTGGC
GGTGAGCTCCCCGATATTCAGCGGAAATGGCTTGGTATCGACCAAGATTCGTAGAACCCCGTCTCGTCTG
GCTGGTATTCAAAACGGGCGCAACGAAACACGCAACGAGACAGGCATGGCCCAAACCAGAAAACTAGCGT
CTACCAGGACTTTTACCTGTCCGACCCGTTGCAACGGAACCCCCCACGGAACCCCCGCGACACCCGCTCC
CCAATTGCGTTAGAACAGCGGTGGATTGTCGGCTTCGTTGTGGGCCTTTTGAGCCGCTTCCTGTTCTGCC
GCACGCTCTTTCCTCGCCCGATAGCCGAGTCGCTTAACGGTGTCCAGATGCAGCCCGAAATGTTTGGCCG
TTTGCGGCCAAGAGTGGCCCTCGTCGTCGTGATAGGCGCGGATGCGTTCGCGGCGTGCAGCCTGCTCGGC
GAGCCACTCGCTGCGTTCCTGCGCCACGAGCCGGACGACGTGGCGTTCGGATAGTCCGGTGATTCGAGCG
CCTTCGGCGGCGGTCACGCGCCGCTTTTTGCGGACAGTCGGCTGCCGGTTGTAGCCGTCGCTGTAGCCGT
CGCTCATAGCAATGCCTCCATGCATGGCTGACGCGGACTTTGCGCGCCGCGCAACTGTGCTCGCCGCCGT
GCGCGCTGCTGCGCCCTTCCGCGAGATGGCCGACTGGCGCGCACTGAGTGTGGCCTCGTAGACCACGATC
CCGTCCGCCCAAATGCGCGACTTGGTTGTGATCCAACGCCAAATGCTGTTGGCGATGGCGCGGACCTCGC
TGTCCGGTAGCGGTCCGGGACACACGTCGTTGCACGGAAATTCGGCGTTTCGCGCGTGGCACTCGGCATA
GATCGCGCGGCCGAGTCCGTCCACGTTCCGGGTCGGCAGGTAGATCCGCATGAGGGCGGGACGATAGGCC
CACAACCTGACGGAATCGAACAGTGCGCAATTCCGCCCTAGCGGCGTCGGAGCCGCTTTGTACGTGGTCT
GCTGACGCCAGCGCGGCGGTGGCATGTTCGCGCCGAGCTCGGCCTCGATGTGGCTGAGTGTGTAGAGATC
TGAGTGGAGCCATTCCGTTTCCCAGGCGATGTGGCCGGGGTTTTTGGTCATGAGGCCTGAGTAACTGCGG
TCGCCATCGACGGCGCGCCGAAGGCCTTCGGCGCACGCCGCCATGTATGCGAGCGGCTTACGCCGCGCGT
ATTCGGTGCGTGGAACAGGGGCGTTGAGTGCCCACACTGCGTGTGCGTGGCCGTTGGCGCGATTGCCCAC
GATCGCGTTGGGCAGCGGATGGGACCCCCGGGCGCTGAGCGCTCGGAGCGCTGCGTCTGGATGGTCTACG
TCCACGACCAGCAGGTTTGCCAGCGCTGTTGGGTTCGCCTCGATGTACCGGCGGCCTAGGGCCGACGCGC
GGCTTTGGCGGTAGATCCCCTCGAGCAGATCGTCGCTTGCCAGCGGCCAGTACGGCAGCCAGAGCTGCTC
AAATTCGTCGGCGACGTGGCTCACGCTTGGTAGTAGACCACGATTAATCACCGGTGTATGGTCCGACACG
AGCTCCAAGTCAGATATTTCGCTGAGGGGCCACCCCACAACTGCACACTCCCCCGCTCTCCCGTCGAGCC
CTGGTGGTGGAACACCAGCGACAGCCGAGCACCCCCAACCACCTGTACCAACCAGGAGGAACACATGCGT
CGTTTCGAGGACGTTTCCGGGCCGCTGAGAGCCGCTGTGGCGGCCGTACACGCCGCCTTAGACCCGTTAG
ACCCCCTGCCGCCTGAATGCGCGGGTACGAGCCACACAGCGCCCGAACTTACGGAGCTGGTGGGCTCACG
CGTGCGGCCGCACGCGTTGCGCTCGGTCGTTCGGCTGCGGCGAGCGGTATCAGCTCACTCAAAGGCGGTA
ATACGGTTATCCACAGAATCAGGGGATAACGCAGGAAAGAACATGTGAGCAAAAGGCCAGCAAAAGGCCA
GGAACCGTAAAAAGGCCGCGTTGCTGGCGTTTTTCCATAGGCTCCGCCCCCCTGACGAGCATCACAAAAA
TCGACGCTCAAGTCAGAGGTGGCGAAACCCGACAGGACTATAAAGATACCAGGCGTTTCCCCCTGGAAGC
TCCCTCGTGCGCTCTCCTGTTCCGACCCTGCCGCTTACCGGATACCTGTCCGCCTTTCTCCCCTCGGGAA
GCGTGGCGCTTTCTCATAGCTCACGCTGTAGGTATCTCAGTTCGGTGTAGGTCGTTCGCTCCAAGCTGGG
CTGTGTGCACGAACCCCCCGTTCAGCCCGACCGCTGCGCCTTATCCGGTAACTATCGTCTTGAGTCCAAC
CCGGTAAGACACGACTTATCGCCACTGGCAGCAGCCACTGGTAACAGGATTAGCAGAGCGAGGTATGTAG
GCGGTGCTACAGAGTTCTTGAAGTGGTGGCCTAACTACGGCTACACTAGAAGGACAGTATTTGGTATCTG
CGCTCTGCTGAAGCCAGTTACCTTCGGAAAAAGAGTTGGTAGCTCTTGATCCGGCAAACAAACCACCGCT
GGTAGCGGTGGTTTTTTTGTTTGCAAGCAGCAGATTACGCGCAGAAAAAAAGGATCTCAAGAAGATCCTT
TGATCTTTTCTACGGGGTCTGACGCTCATGGAACTAGAGCATGAGATTATCAAAAAGGATCTTCACCTAG
ATCCTTTTAAATTAAAAATGAAGTTTTAAATCAATCTAAAGTATATATGAGTAAACTTGGTCTGACAGTT
ACCAATGCTTAATCAGTGAGGCACCTATCTCAGCGATCTGTCTATTTCGTTCATCCATAGTTGCCTGACT
CCCCGACGTGGCCGACCAGCCCGTCATCGTCAACGCCTGATCCGCGGTGCGGACAGGCCGTGTCGCGACC
GGCCGTGCGGAATTAAGCCGGCCCGTACCCTGTGAATAGAGGTCCGCTGTGACACAAGAATCCCTGTTAC
TTCTCGACCGTATTGATTCGGATGATTCCTACGCGAGCCTGCGGAACGACCAGGAATTCTGGGAGCCGCT
GGCCCGCCGAGCCCTGGAGGAGCTCGGGCTGCCGGTGCCGCCGGTGCTGCGGGTGCCCGGCGAGAGCACC
AACCCCGTACTGGTCGGCGAGCCCGGCCCGGTGATCAAGCTGTTCGGCGAGCACTGGTGCGGTCCGGAGA
GCCTCGCGTCGGAGTCGGAGGCGTACGC
